Addgene plasmid #24078: pcDNA HA HP1 alpha
Depositing lab: Naoko Tanese. Depositing organization: NYU Grossman School of Medicine. Publication: Isoform-specific interaction of HP1 with human TAFII130. Vassallo MF, Tanese N. Proc Natl Acad Sci U S A. 2002 Apr 30. 99(9):5919-24. 10.1073/pnas.092025499 PubMed 11959914.
Backbone
  Vector backbone: pcDNA3
  Backbone size w/o insert (bp): 5400
  Vector type: Mammalian Expression
Growth in bacteria
  Bacterial resistance: Ampicillin, 100 μg/mL
  Growth temperature: 37°C
  Growth strain: DH5alpha
  Copy number: High Copy
Gene/Insert
  Gene/Insert name: HP1 alpha
  Species: H. sapiens (human)
  Entrez Gene: CBX5 (a.k.a. HEL25, HP1, HP1A, HP1alpha)
  Tag / fusion protein: HA (N terminal on insert)
  Cloning method: Restriction Enzyme; 5′ cloning site EcoRI (unknown if destroyed); 3′ cloning site XbaI (unknown if destroyed)
  Sequencing primers: 5′ CMV-F; 3′ BGH-rev
Terms and licenses: Academic/Nonprofit Terms; Industry Terms: Not Available to Industry
How to cite: pcDNA HA HP1 alpha was a gift from Naoko Tanese (Addgene plasmid # 24078 ; http://n2t.net/addgene:24078 ; RRID:Addgene_24078)
