[The description below was written by a language model from this plasmid's Addgene catalogue record.]
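Description:
pcDNA HA HP1 alpha is a mammalian expression plasmid built on the pcDNA3 backbone (about 5.4 kb without the insert). It carries the human HP1 alpha coding sequence, the product of the CBX5 gene, fused to an N-terminal HA epitope tag. The insert was placed between the EcoRI and XbaI sites of the polylinker by restriction cloning, and the record does not say whether those sites remain intact. The plasmid is maintained in E. coli as a high-copy plasmid under ampicillin selection. No feature table is provided, so the regulatory elements are not listed explicitly. However, the recommended sequencing primers (a CMV forward primer and a BGH reverse primer) fit the standard pcDNA3 layout, in which the insert sits between the strong constitutive CMV immediate-early promoter and the bovine growth hormone polyadenylation signal. pcDNA3 vectors generally also carry a neomycin resistance cassette for selecting stable mammalian lines, but this record does not list a mammalian selection marker.

HP1 alpha is one of the heterochromatin protein 1 isoforms, chromatin-associated proteins involved in heterochromatin formation and transcriptional silencing. The HA tag allows the transfected protein to be detected or immunoprecipitated with anti-HA antibodies and distinguished from endogenous HP1. The associated publication concerns isoform-specific interaction between HP1 and the human TFIID subunit TAFII130. This suggests the construct was used for transient expression in mammalian cells to test protein–protein interactions, for example by co-immunoprecipitation, and possibly to compare HP1 isoforms. It should be equally suitable for localisation or overexpression studies of HP1 alpha.
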