>Addgene plasmid #24078 | pcDNA HA HP1 alpha | addgene partial sequence | sequence record 29972 | 24078 with CMV-F
AGCTCTCTGGCTAACTAGAGAACCCACTGCTTACTGGCTTATCGAAATTAATACGACTCACTATAGGGAG
ACCCAAGCTTGGTACCGAGCTCGGATCCACCATGTACCCATACGATGTTCCAGATTACGCTGAATTCGGA
AAGAAAACCAAGCGGACAGCTGACAGTTCTTCTTCAGAGGATGAGGAGGAGTATGTTGTGGAGAAGGTGC
TAGACAGGCGCGTGGTTAAGGGACAAGTGGAATATCTACTGAAGTGGAAAGGCTTTTCTGAGGAGCACAA
TACTTGGGAACCTGAGAAAAACTTGGATTGCCCTGAGCTAATTTCTGAATTTATGAAAAAGTATAAGAAG
ATGAAGGAGGGTGAAAATAATAAACCCAGGGAGAAGTCAGAAAGTAACAAGAGGAAATCCAATTTCTCAA
ACAGTGCCGATGACATCAAATCTAAAAAAAAGAGAGAGCAGAGCAATGATATCGCTCGGGGCTTTGAGAG
AGGACTGGAACCAGAAAAGATCATTGGGGCAACAGATTCCTGTGGTGATTTAATGTTCCTAATGAAATGG
AAAGACACAGATGAAGCTGACCTGGTTCTTGCAAAAGAAGCTAATGTGAAATGTCCACAAATTGTGATAG
CATTTTATGAAGAGAGACTGACATGGCATGCATATCCTGAGGATGCGGAAAACAAAGAGAAAGAAACAGC
AAAGAGCTAACTCGAGCATGCATCT
